Addgene plasmid #237676: pRK5_mEGFP-YAP-MAMLD1-KS
Purpose: For overexpression of mEGFP-YAP-MAMLD1-KS
Depositing lab: Denes Hnisz. Depositing organization: Max Planck Institute for Molecular Genetics. Publication: Probing condensate microenvironments with a micropeptide killswitch. Zhang Y, Stoppelkamp I, Fernandez-Pernas P, Allram M, Charman M, Magalhaes AP, Piedavent-Salomon M, Sommer G, Sung YC, Meyer K, Grams N, Halko E, Dongre S, Meierhofer D, Malszycki M, Ilik IA, Aktas T, Kraushar ML, Vastenhouw N, Weitzman MD, Grebien F, Niskanen H, Hnisz D. Nature. 2025 Jun 4. doi: 10.1038/s41586-025-09141-5. PubMed 40468084.
Backbone
  Vector backbone: pRK5
  Vector type: Mammalian Expression
Growth in bacteria
  Bacterial resistance: Ampicillin, 100 μg/mL
  Growth temperature: 37°C
  Growth strain: DH5alpha
  Copy number: High Copy
Gene/Insert
  Gene/Insert name: YAP-MAMLD1-KS
  Species: H. sapiens (human)
  Entrez Gene: YAP1 (a.k.a. COB1, YAP, YAP-1, YAP2, YAP65, YKI); MAMLD1 (a.k.a. CG1, CXorf6, F18, HYSP2)
  Tag / fusion protein: mEGFP (N terminal on insert)
  Cloning method: Gibson Cloning
Terms and licenses: Academic/Nonprofit Terms; Industry Terms: Not Available to Industry
How to cite: pRK5_mEGFP-YAP-MAMLD1-KS was a gift from Denes Hnisz (Addgene plasmid # 237676 ; http://n2t.net/addgene:237676 ; RRID:Addgene_237676)
