[The description below was written by a language model from this plasmid's Addgene catalogue record and pLannotate feature annotations shown in this document.]
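Description:
pRK5_mEGFP-YAP-MAMLD1-KS is a mammalian expression plasmid of about 8.7 kb built on the pRK5 backbone for overexpression of a fluorescently tagged human YAP-MAMLD1 fusion protein carrying a "KS" element. It is propagated in E. coli as a high-copy plasmid through a ColE1/pUC-type origin and selected with ampicillin via the β-lactamase gene and its native promoter. The backbone also carries an M13 phage origin for single-stranded DNA production. It also contains vestigial fragments annotated as lacZα, lacI, rop and bom, together with lac promoter/operator elements, which play no evident role in the construct's purpose.

The expression cassette is driven by the human cytomegalovirus immediate early enhancer and promoter, followed by a fragment of CMV intron A and an SP6 promoter that could support in vitro transcription. A short hit to an IgH signal sequence upstream of the coding region is only a fragment and is probably a backbone remnant. The open reading frame begins with monomeric EGFP at the N terminus, followed by a partial YAP1 sequence joined to MAMLD1; the two annotations overlap slightly at the junction. The cassette ends at an SV40 polyadenylation signal, and an SV40 enhancer/early promoter lies downstream.

The KS portion is not separately annotated in the feature table and the record does not define it, although the associated publication title concerns a micropeptide "killswitch" for probing condensate microenvironments. This suggests that the construct is used to visualise the fusion protein in mammalian cells by its GFP tag and to study its condensate behaviour.
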