Features (pLannotate 1.2.2; 22 found; start..end, strand, type, name):
     14..393     +  enhancer       CMV enhancer: human cytomegalovirus immediate early enhancer
    394..597     +  promoter       CMV promoter: human cytomegalovirus (CMV) immediate early promoter
    733..776     +  intron         CMV intron (fragment): modified intron A from human cytomegalovirus
    828..846     +  promoter       SP6 promoter: promoter for bacteriophage SP6 RNA polymerase
    850..887     +  CDS            IgH signal sequence (fragment): signal sequence from the mouse immunoglobulin heavy chain variable region
    940..1656    +  CDS            mEGFP: mEGFP is a basic (constitutively fluorescent) green fluorescent protein published in 2002, derived from Aequorea victoria. It has moderate acid sensitivity.
   1666..2697    +  CDS            YAP1 (fragment): YAP1_HUMAN - Also known as YAP65. Experimental evidence at protein level: Swiss-Prot protein existence level 1. [Isoform 3]: Activates the C-terminal fragment (CTF) of ERBB4 (isoform 3). From Homo sapiens (Human).
   2644..4923    +  CDS            MAMLD1: MAMD1_HUMAN - Also known as CG1, CXorf6. Experimental evidence at protein level: Swiss-Prot protein existence level 1. Transactivates the HES3 promoter independently of NOTCH proteins. HES3 is a non-canonical NOTCH target gene which lacks binding sites for RBPJ. From Homo sapiens (Human).
   5006..5140    +  polyA_signal   SV40 poly(A) signal: SV40 polyadenylation signal
   5209..5566    +  promoter       SV40 promoter: SV40 enhancer and early promoter
   5585..5739    +  CDS            lacZα (fragment): LacZα fragment of β-galactosidase; lacZ fragment
   5745..5796    -  misc_feature   bom (fragment): basis of mobility region from pBR322
   5815..6195    +  rep_origin     M13 ori (sequence partly withheld): M13 bacteriophage origin of replication; arrow indicates direction of (+) strand synthesis
   6271..6320    -  misc_feature   bom (fragment): basis of mobility region from pBR322
   6422..6457    -  CDS            rop (fragment): Rop protein, which maintains plasmids at low copy number; rop
   6552..6656    +  promoter       AmpR promoter: bla
   6657..7517    +  CDS            AmpR: β-lactamase; bla; confers resistance to ampicillin, carbenicillin, and related antibiotics
   7688..8276    +  rep_origin     ori: high-copy-number ColE1/pMB1/pBR322/pUC origin of replication
   8459..8551    +  CDS            lacI (fragment): lac repressor; lacI; The lac repressor binds to the lac operator to inhibit transcription in E. coli. This inhibition can be relieved by adding lactose or isopropyl-β-D-thiogalactopyranoside (IPTG).
   8564..8585    +  protein_bind   CAP binding site: CAP binding activates transcription in the presence of cAMP. E. coli catabolite activator protein
   8600..8630    +  promoter       lac promoter: promoter for the E. coli lac operon
   8638..8654    +  protein_bind   lac operator: The lac repressor binds to the lac operator to inhibit transcription in E. coli. This inhibition can be relieved by adding lactose or isopropyl-β-D-thiogalactopyranoside (IPTG). lac repressor encoded by lacI
>Addgene plasmid #237676 | pRK5_mEGFP-YAP-MAMLD1-KS | addgene full sequence | sequence record 471776 | Addgene NGS Result
TTCGAGCTCGCCCGACATTGATTATTGACTAGTTATTAATAGTAATCAATTACGGGGTCATTAGTTCATA
GCCCATATATGGAGTTCCGCGTTACATAACTTACGGTAAATGGCCCGCCTGGCTGACCGCCCAACGACCC
CCGCCCATTGACGTCAATAATGACGTATGTTCCCATAGTAACGCCAATAGGGACTTTCCATTGACGTCAA
TGGGTGGAGTATTTACGGTAAACTGCCCACTTGGCAGTACATCAAGTGTATCATATGCCAAGTACGCCCC
CTATTGACGTCAATGACGGTAAATGGCCCGCCTGGCATTATGCCCAGTACATGACCTTATGGGACTTTCC
TACTTGGCAGTACATCTACGTATTAGTCATCGCTATTACCATGGTGATGCGGTTTTGGCAGTACATCAAT
GGGCGTGGATAGCGGTTTGACTCACGGGGATTTCCAAGTCTCCACCCCATTGACGTCAATGGGAGTTTGT
TTTGGCACCAAAATCAACGGGACTTTCCAAAATGTCGTAACAACTCCGCCCCATTGACGCAAATGGGCGG
TAGGCGTGTACGGTGGGAGGTCTATATAAGCAGAGCTCGTTTAGTGAACCGTCAGATCGCCTGGAGACGC
CATCCACGCTGTTTTGACCTCCATAGAAGACACCGGGACCGATCCAGCCTCCGCGGCCGGGAACGGTGCA
TTGGAACGCGGATTCCCCGTGCCAAGAGTGACGTAAGTACCGCCTATAGAGTCTATAGGCCCACCCCCTT
GGCTTCGTTAGAACGCGGCTACAATTAATACATAACCTTATGTATCATACACATACGATTTAGGTGACAC
TATAGAATAACATCCACTTTGCCTTTCTCTCCACAGGTGTCCACTCCCAGGTCCAACTGCACCTCGGTTC
TATCGATTGAATTCGTACCGGTCGCCACCATGGTGAGCAAGGGCGAGGAGCTGTTCACCGGGGTGGTGCC
CATCCTGGTCGAGCTGGACGGCGACGTAAACGGCCACAAGTTCAGCGTGTCCGGCGAGGGCGAGGGCGAT
GCCACCTACGGCAAGCTGACCCTGAAGTTCATCTGCACCACCGGCAAGCTGCCCGTGCCCTGGCCCACCC
TCGTGACCACCCTGACCTACGGCGTGCAGTGCTTCAGCCGCTACCCCGACCACATGAAGCAGCACGACTT
CTTCAAGTCCGCCATGCCCGAAGGCTACGTCCAGGAGCGCACCATCTTCTTCAAGGACGACGGCAACTAC
AAGACCCGCGCCGAGGTGAAGTTCGAGGGCGACACCCTGGTGAACCGCATCGAGCTGAAGGGCATCGACT
TCAAGGAGGACGGCAACATCCTGGGGCACAAGCTGGAGTACAACTACAACAGCCACAACGTCTATATCAT
GGCCGACAAGCAGAAGAACGGCATCAAGGTGAACTTCAAGATCCGCCACAACATCGAGGACGGCAGCGTG
CAGCTCGCCGACCACTACCAGCAGAACACCCCCATCGGCGACGGCCCCGTGCTGCTGCCCGACAACCACT
ACCTGAGCACCCAGTCCAAGCTGAGCAAAGACCCCAACGAGAAGCGCGATCACATGGTCCTGCTGGAGTT
CGTGACCGCCGCCGGGATCACTCTCGGCATGGACGAGCTGTACAAGACCGGCGGCATGGATCCCGGGCAG
CAGCCGCCGCCTCAACCGGCCCCCCAGGGCCAAGGGCAGCCGCCTTCGCAGCCCCCGCAGGGGCAGGGCC
CGCCGTCCGGACCCGGGCAACCGGCACCCGCGGCGACCCAGGCGGCGCCGCAGGCACCCCCCGCCGGGCA
TCAGATCGTGCACGTCCGCGGGGACTCGGAGACCGACCTGGAGGCGCTCTTCAACGCCGTCATGAACCCC
AAGACGGCCAACGTGCCCCAGACCGTGCCCATGAGGCTCCGGAAGCTGCCCGACTCCTTCTTCAAGCCGC
CGGAGCCCAAATCCCACTCCCGACAGGCCAGTACTGATGCAGGCACTGCAGGAGCCCTGACTCCACAGCA
TGTTCGAGCTCATTCCTCTCCAGCTTCTCTGCAGTTGGGAGCTGTTTCTCCTGGGACACTGACCCCCACT
GGAGTAGTCTCTGGCCCAGCAGCTACACCCACAGCTCAGCATCTTCGACAGTCTTCTTTTGAGATACCTG
ATGATGTACCTCTGCCAGCAGGTTGGGAGATGGCAAAGACATCTTCTGGTCAGAGATACTTCTTAAATCA
CATCGATCAGACAACAACATGGCAGGACCCCAGGAAGGCCATGCTGTCCCAGATGAACGTCACAGCCCCC
ACCAGTCCACCAGTGCAGCAGAATATGATGAACTCGGCTTCAGGTCCTCTTCCTGATGGATGGGAACAAG
CCATGACTCAGGATGGAGAAATTTACTATATAAACCATAAGAACAAGACCACCTCTTGGCTAGACCCAAG
GCTTGACCCTCGTTTTGCCATGAACCAGAGAATCAGTCAGAGTGCTCCAGTGAAACAGCCACCACCCCTG
GCTCCCCAGAGCCCACAGGGAGGCGTCATGGGTGGCAGCAACTCCAACCAGCAGCAACAGATGCGACTGC
AGCAACTGCAGATGGAGAAGGAGAGGCTGCGGCTGAAACAGCAAGAACTGCTTCGGCAGGCAATGCGGAA
TATCAATCCCAGCACAGCAAATTCTCCAAAATGTCAGGGAAAGAAGCCCTCGTGGATGGAGGAAGAAGAT
TTATCTTTTCTCTACAAGAGCAGCCCAGGAAGAAAGCATCAGGGAACTGTTAAGAGGAGACAAGAAGAAG
ACCACTTCCAGTTTCCAGACATGGCTGATGGGGGCTACCCTAATAAAATTAAGAGGCCTTGCCTTGAAGA
TGTCACCCTTGCAATGGGCCCAGGTGCTCATCCTAGTACTGCTTGTGCAGAACTGCAGGTCCCTCCATTG
ACAATAAATCCTAGCCCTGCGGCTATGGGAGTGGCTGGCCAGTCATTACTGCTGGAGAATAACCCTATGA
ATGGCAACATCATGGGCTCACCATTTGTAGTACCACAGACTACAGAAGTGGGACTGAAAGGGCCCACTGT
TCCTTACTATGAGAAAATCAACAGCGTGCCGGCTGTAGACCAGGAGCTTCAAGAGCTGCTAGAGGAGCTC
ACCAAAATTCAAGACCCTTCTCCAAATGAGCTAGATCTTGAGAAGATACTGGGGACGAAGCCAGAAGAGC
CACTGGTTTTAGATCATCCCCAGGCAACCCTAAGCACAACTCCCAAGCCTTCGGTTCAGATGTCACACTT
GGAGAGCCTGGCTTCCAGCAAGGAGTTTGCTTCTAGTTGCAGCCAAGTTACTGGCATGTCACTTCAGATC
CCATCCTCCTCCACAGGGATCAGCTATTCGATTCCTTCCACCAGTAAGCAGATAGTGTCACCGAGTTCTT
CAATGGCACAGTCCAAGAGCCAGGTCCAGGCCATGCTCCCTGTCGCTCTGCCCCCCTTACCAGTGCCTCA
GTGGCATCACGCCCACCAGCTGAAGGCGTTGGCAGCCAGCAAGCAGGGGTCTGCTACAAAGCAGCAAGGG
CCCACCCCCAGTTGGTCTGGTCTGCCTCCTCCAGGACTCTCTCCACCTTACCGCCCAGTGCCATCACCAC
ACCCACCACCGCTGCCACTGCCACCACCACCACCCCCATTCAGCCCCCAGAGCCTCATGGTGTCCTGCAT
GTCGTCCAATACCTTGTCGGGTAGCACTCTCCGAGGCTCTCCCAATGCCTTACTGTCAAGCATGACGTCC
AGCAGCAATGCTGCCCTGGGGCCCGCCATGCCCTATGCTCCTGAGAAGCTCCCCAGCCCTGCTCTCACTC
AACAGCCGCAGTTCGGCCCTCAGAGCTCCATTCTTGCCAACCTCATGTCCTCTACCATCAAAACCCCTCA
AGGACACCTGATGTCTGCTCTGCCTGCCAGCAACCCTGGGCCGTCCCCACCCTATCGCCCAGAGAAGCTC
TCTAGCCCAGGCTTGCCACAGCAGTCCTTCACCCCACAGTGTTCCCTGATCCGAAGCCTCACTCCCACCA
GTAATCTTCTAAGCCAGCAACAGCAGCAGCAGCAGCAGCAGCAGCAAGCAAATGTGATCTTTAAGCCCAT
AAGCAGCAACTCATCCAAAACCCTGAGCATGATCATGCAGCAGGGGATGGCAAGCTCCAGCCCAGGAGCC
ACGGAGCCATTTACTTTTGGCAACACCAAGCCCTTGTCCCATTTTGTTTCTGAGCCGGGTCCCCAGAAGA
TGCCCTCCATGCCTACCACCTCTAGGCAGCCTTCCCTGCTCCACTACCTGCAGCAGCCGACACCAACGCA
GGCCTCCTCAGCCACTGCCTCCTCCACGGCCACTGCCACCTTGCAGCTGCAGCAGCAGCAGCAGCAACAG
CAGCAGCAGCCTGACCATTCTTCATTCCTTCTGCAGCAGATGATGCAGCAACCCCAGCGTTTTCAGCGAT
CAGTGGCCTCAGATTCCATGCCTGCTCTGCCCAGACAGGGCTGTTGCCATCTGTTTGCATGGACTTCTGC
AGCTAGCTCGGTGAAGCCCCAGCATCAACACGGGAACTCTTTCACTAGCAGGCAAGATCCTCAGCCTGGA
GACGTGTCACCGTCTAACATTACTCATGTAGACAAAGCCTGCAAGCTTGGGGAAGCCAGGCACCCCCAGG
TCAGCCTCGGGCGACAGCCCCCGTCCTGCCAGGCCCTGGGGAGTGAGTCCTTCCTGCCCGGCAGCTCCTT
TGCTCATGAGCTGGCCCGAGTCACCTCCTCGTACAGCACCTCAGAGGCAGCGCCCTGGGGCAGCTGGGAT
CCGAAGGCCTGGAGGCAGGTGCCCGCTCCACTACTGCCTAGCTGCGACGCCACAGCAAGAGGAACAGAGA
TCAGGTCTTATGGCAATGACCCCATGATGATGATGAATAAGTTGGTTCTAGCGCAGTTCTTCTTCTCCTG
TCTATGAACCTGCAGAAGCTTGGCCGCCATGGCCCAACTTGTTTATTGCAGCTTATAATGGTTACAAATA
AAGCAATAGCATCACAAATTTCACAAATAAAGCATTTTTTTCACTGCATTCTAGTTGTGGTTTGTCCAAA
CTCATCAATGTATCTTATCATGTCTGGATCGGGAATTAATTCGGCGCAGCACCATGGCCTGAAATAACCT
CTGAAAGAGGAACTTGGTTAGGTACCTTCTGAGGCGGAAAGAACCAGCTGTGGAATGTGTGTCAGTTAGG
GTGTGGAAAGTCCCCAGGCTCCCCAGCAGGCAGAAGTATGCAAAGCATGCATCTCAATTAGTCAGCAACC
AGGTGTGGAAAGTCCCCAGGCTCCCCAGCAGGCAGAAGTATGCAAAGCATGCATCTCAATTAGTCAGCAA
CCATAGTCCCGCCCCTAACTCCGCCCATCCCGCCCCTAACTCCGCCCAGTTCCGCCCATTCTCCGCCCCA
TGGCTGACTAATTTTTTTTATTTATGCAGAGGCCGAGGCCGCCTCGGCCTCTGAGCTATTCCAGAAGTAG
TGAGGAGGCTTTTTTGGAGGCCTAGGCTTTTGCAAAAAGCTGTTAACAGCTTGGCACTGGCCGTCGTTTT
ACAACGTCGTGACTGGGAAAACCCTGGCGTTACCCAACTTAATCGCCTTGCAGCACATCCCCCTTTCGCC
AGCTGGCGTAATAGCGAAGAGGCCCGCACCGATCGCCCTTCCCAACAGTTGCGCAGCCTGAATGGCGAAT
GGCGCCTGATGCGGTATTTTCTCCTTACGCATCTGTGCGGTATTTCACACCGCATA
[142 nt withheld, positions 5797-5938]
C
[141 nt withheld, positions 5940-6080]
CCTTTGACGTTGGAGTCCACGTTCTTT
[37 nt withheld, positions 6108-6144]
ACCCTATCTCGGGCTATTCTTTTGATTTATAAGGGATTTTGCCGATTTCGGCCTATTGGTTAAAAAATGA
GCTGATTTAACAAAAATTTAACGCGAATTTTAACAAAATATTAACGTTTACAATTTTATGGTGCACTCTC
AGTACAATCTGCTCTGATGCCGCATAGTTAAGCCAGCCCCGACACCCGCCAACACCCGCTGACGCGCCCT
GACGGGCTTGTCTGCTCCCGGCATCCGCTTACAGACAAGCTGTGACCGTCTCCGGGAGCTGCATGTGTCA
GAGGTTTTCACCGTCATCACCGAAACGCGCGAGACGAAAGGGCCTCGTGATACGCCTATTTTTATAGGTT
AATGTCATGATAATAATGGTTTCTTAGACGTCAGGTGGCACTTTTCGGGGAAATGTGCGCGGAACCCCTA
TTTGTTTATTTTTCTAAATACATTCAAATATGTATCCGCTCATGAGACAATAACCCTGATAAATGCTTCA
ATAATATTGAAAAAGGAAGAGTATGAGTATTCAACATTTCCGTGTCGCCCTTATTCCCTTTTTTGCGGCA
TTTTGCCTTCCTGTTTTTGCTCACCCAGAAACGCTGGTGAAAGTAAAAGATGCTGAAGATCAGTTGGGTG
CACGAGTGGGTTACATCGAACTGGATCTCAACAGCGGTAAGATCCTTGAGAGTTTTCGCCCCGAAGAACG
TTTTCCAATGATGAGCACTTTTAAAGTTCTGCTATGTGGCGCGGTATTATCCCGTATTGACGCCGGGCAA
GAGCAACTCGGTCGCCGCATACACTATTCTCAGAATGACTTGGTTGAGTACTCACCAGTCACAGAAAAGC
ATCTTACGGATGGCATGACAGTAAGAGAATTATGCAGTGCTGCCATAACCATGAGTGATAACACTGCGGC
CAACTTACTTCTGACAACGATCGGAGGACCGAAGGAGCTAACCGCTTTTTTGCACAACATGGGGGATCAT
GTAACTCGCCTTGATCGTTGGGAACCGGAGCTGAATGAAGCCATACCAAACGACGAGCGTGACACCACGA
TGCCTGTAGCAATGGCAACAACGTTGCGCAAACTATTAACTGGCGAACTACTTACTCTAGCTTCCCGGCA
ACAATTAATAGACTGGATGGAGGCGGATAAAGTTGCAGGACCACTTCTGCGCTCGGCCCTTCCGGCTGGC
TGGTTTATTGCTGATAAATCTGGAGCCGGTGAGCGTGGGTCTCGCGGTATCATTGCAGCACTGGGGCCAG
ATGGTAAGCCCTCCCGTATCGTAGTTATCTACACGACGGGGAGTCAGGCAACTATGGATGAACGAAATAG
ACAGATCGCTGAGATAGGTGCCTCACTGATTAAGCATTGGTAACTGTCAGACCAAGTTTACTCATATATA
CTTTAGATTGATTTAAAACTTCATTTTTAATTTAAAAGGATCTAGGTGAAGATCCTTTTTGATAATCTCA
TGACCAAAATCCCTTAACGTGAGTTTTCGTTCCACTGAGCGTCAGACCCCGTAGAAAAGATCAAAGGATC
TTCTTGAGATCCTTTTTTTCTGCGCGTAATCTGCTGCTTGCAAACAAAAAAACCACCGCTACCAGCGGTG
GTTTGTTTGCCGGATCAAGAGCTACCAACTCTTTTTCCGAAGGTAACTGGCTTCAGCAGAGCGCAGATAC
CAAATACTGTTCTTCTAGTGTAGCCGTAGTTAGGCCACCACTTCAAGAACTCTGTAGCACCGCCTACATA
CCTCGCTCTGCTAATCCTGTTACCAGTGGCTGCTGCCAGTGGCGATAAGTCGTGTCTTACCGGGTTGGAC
TCAAGACGATAGTTACCGGATAAGGCGCAGCGGTCGGGCTGAACGGGGGGTTCGTGCACACAGCCCAGCT
TGGAGCGAACGACCTACACCGAACTGAGATACCTACAGCGTGAGCTATGAGAAAGCGCCACGCTTCCCGA
AGGGAGAAAGGCGGACAGGTATCCGGTAAGCGGCAGGGTCGGAACAGGAGAGCGCACGAGGGAGCTTCCA
GGGGGAAACGCCTGGTATCTTTATAGTCCTGTCGGGTTTCGCCACCTCTGACTTGAGCGTCGATTTTTGT
GATGCTCGTCAGGGGGGCGGAGCCTATGGAAAAACGCCAGCAACGCGGCCTTTTTACGGTTCCTGGCCTT
TTGCTGGCCTTTTGCTCACATGTTCTTTCCTGCGTTATCCCCTGATTCTGTGGATAACCGTATTACCGCC
TTTGAGTGAGCTGATACCGCTCGCCGCAGCCGAACGACCGAGCGCAGCGAGTCAGTGAGCGAGGAAGCGG
AAGAGCGCCCAATACGCAAACCGCCTCTCCCCGCGCGTTGGCCGATTCATTAATGCAGCTGGCACGACAG
GTTTCCCGACTGGAAAGCGGGCAGTGAGCGCAACGCAATTAATGTGAGTTAGCTCACTCATTAGGCACCC
CAGGCTTTACACTTTATGCTTCCGGCTCGTATGTTGTGTGGAATTGTGAGCGGATAACAATTTCACACAG
GAAACAGCTATGACATGATTACGAATTAA
